Addgene plasmid #23958: Zahra
Depositing lab: Lawrence Cohen. Depositing organization: Yale University.
Backbone
  Vector backbone: pcDNA3.1+
  Backbone manufacturer: Invitrogen
  Backbone size w/o insert (bp): 5428
  Vector type: Mammalian Expression
  Selectable markers: Hygromycin
Growth in bacteria
  Bacterial resistance: Ampicillin, 100 μg/mL
  Growth temperature: 37°C
  Growth strain: DH5alpha
  Copy number: High Copy
Gene/Insert
  Gene/Insert name: VSP
  Species: D. rerio (zebrafish)
  Insert size (bp): 2000
  Mutation: R153Q
  Entrez Gene: tpte (a.k.a. tpip, vsp, wu:fd20e11, wu:fi24b06)
  Tag / fusion protein: Citrulline; Cerulean
  Cloning method: Restriction Enzyme
  Sequencing primers: 5′ CMV-F; 3′ BGH-rev
Terms and licenses: Academic/Nonprofit Terms; Industry Terms: Not Available to Industry
How to cite: Zahra was a gift from Lawrence Cohen (Addgene plasmid # 23958 ; http://n2t.net/addgene:23958 ; RRID:Addgene_23958)
