[The description below was written by a language model from this plasmid's Addgene catalogue record and pLannotate feature annotations shown in this document.]
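Description:
Zahra is a mammalian expression plasmid built on the pcDNA3.1+ backbone that encodes a fusion of the zebrafish (D. rerio) voltage-sensing phosphatase VSP (tpte gene), carrying an R153Q mutation, to two Aequorea-derived fluorescent proteins. The catalogue lists the tags as "Citrulline" and Cerulean. The feature table identifies the two adjacent reading frames as mCerulean followed directly by mCitrine, so the first name almost certainly means Citrine. The annotation leaves a stretch of roughly 600 nt unlabelled between the T7 promoter and mCerulean. This is presumably where the VSP-derived sequence lies, and its length suggests that only part of the protein, rather than the full phosphatase, is present, although the record does not say which portion. The stated insert size of about 2 kb is consistent with this segment plus the cyan/yellow tandem pair.

Expression is driven by the human CMV immediate early enhancer and promoter and terminated by the bovine growth hormone polyadenylation signal. An upstream T7 promoter allows in vitro transcription. A separate SV40 early promoter drives a hygromycin resistance gene with an SV40 poly(A) signal, for selecting stably transfected mammalian cells. In E. coli the plasmid is maintained at high copy through a ColE1/pUC-type origin and selected with ampicillin via β-lactamase, and an f1 origin is also present. Small annotated fragments (HIV-1 LTR, ble, lacI, bom) look like backbone remnants or short sequence matches rather than functional parts.

The record does not state a purpose. However, pairing a voltage-sensor protein with a cyan donor and a yellow acceptor is the typical design of a genetically encoded FRET-based membrane voltage indicator for optical recording in transfected cells.
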