Features (pLannotate 1.2.2; 21 found; start..end, strand, type, name):
     28..80      -  misc_feature   bom (fragment): basis of mobility region from pBR322
    235..614     +  enhancer       CMV enhancer: human cytomegalovirus immediate early enhancer
    615..818     +  promoter       CMV promoter: human cytomegalovirus (CMV) immediate early promoter
    814..847     +  LTR            5' LTR (truncated) (fragment): truncated 5' long terminal repeat (LTR) from HIV-1
    863..881     +  promoter       T7 promoter: promoter for bacteriophage T7 RNA polymerase
   1495..2193    +  CDS            mCerulean: mCerulean is a basic (constitutively fluorescent) cyan fluorescent protein published in 2005, derived from Aequorea victoria. It is reported to be a very rapidly-maturing monomer.
   2197..2913    +  CDS            mCitrine: mCitrine is a basic (constitutively fluorescent) yellow fluorescent protein published in 2001, derived from Aequorea victoria.
   2994..3218    +  polyA_signal   bGH poly(A) signal: bovine growth hormone polyadenylation signal
   3222..3243    +  promoter       SV40 promoter (fragment): SV40 enhancer and early promoter
   3264..3692    +  rep_origin     f1 ori (sequence partly withheld): f1 bacteriophage origin of replication; arrow indicates direction of (+) strand synthesis
   3706..4035    +  promoter       SV40 promoter: SV40 enhancer and early promoter
   4084..5109    +  CDS            HygR: aminoglycoside phosphotransferase from E. coli; aph(4)-Ia; confers resistance to hygromycin
   5119..5244    +  CDS            ble (fragment): BLE_KLEPN - Experimental evidence at protein level: Swiss-Prot protein existence level 1. Binding protein with a strong affinity to the bleomycin family of antibiotics. Binds to CL990; an antimitotic-antibiotic compound. From Klebsiella pneumoniae.
   5239..5360    +  polyA_signal   SV40 poly(A) signal: SV40 polyadenylation signal
   5433..5449    -  protein_bind   lac operator: The lac repressor binds to the lac operator to inhibit transcription in E. coli. This inhibition can be relieved by adding lactose or isopropyl-β-D-thiogalactopyranoside (IPTG). lac repressor encoded by lacI
   5457..5487    -  promoter       lac promoter: promoter for the E. coli lac operon
   5502..5523    -  protein_bind   CAP binding site: CAP binding activates transcription in the presence of cAMP. E. coli catabolite activator protein
   5536..5628    -  CDS            lacI (fragment): lac repressor; lacI; The lac repressor binds to the lac operator to inhibit transcription in E. coli. This inhibition can be relieved by adding lactose or isopropyl-β-D-thiogalactopyranoside (IPTG).
   5811..6396    -  rep_origin     ori: high-copy-number ColE1/pMB1/pBR322/pUC origin of replication
   6567..7427    -  CDS            AmpR: β-lactamase; bla; confers resistance to ampicillin, carbenicillin, and related antibiotics
   7428..7532    -  promoter       AmpR promoter: bla
>Addgene plasmid #23958 | Zahra | depositor full sequence | sequence record 11262 | Author sequence
GACGGATCGGGAGATCTCCCGATCCCCTATGGTGCACTCTCAGTACAATCTGCTCTGATGCCGCATAGTT
AAGCCAGTATCTGCTCCCTGCTTGTGTGTTGGAGGTCGCTGAGTAGTGCGCGAGCAAAATTTAAGCTACA
ACAAGGCAAGGCTTGACCGACAATTGCATGAAGAATCTGCTTAGGGTTAGGCGTTTTGCGCTGCTTCGCG
ATGTACGGGCCAGATATACGCGTTGACATTGATTATTGACTAGTTATTAATAGTAATCAATTACGGGGTC
ATTAGTTCATAGCCCATATATGGAGTTCCGCGTTACATAACTTACGGTAAATGGCCCGCCTGGCTGACCG
CCCAACGACCCCCGCCCATTGACGTCAATAATGACGTATGTTCCCATAGTAACGCCAATAGGGACTTTCC
ATTGACGTCAATGGGTGGAGTATTTACGGTAAACTGCCCACTTGGCAGTACATCAAGTGTATCATATGCC
AAGTACGCCCCCTATTGACGTCAATGACGGTAAATGGCCCGCCTGGCATTATGCCCAGTACATGACCTTA
TGGGACTTTCCTACTTGGCAGTACATCTACGTATTAGTCATCGCTATTACCATGGTGATGCGGTTTTGGC
AGTACATCAATGGGCGTGGATAGCGGTTTGACTCACGGGGATTTCCAAGTCTCCACCCCATTGACGTCAA
TGGGAGTTTGTTTTGGCACCAAAATCAACGGGACTTTCCAAAATGTCGTAACAACTCCGCCCCATTGACG
CAAATGGGCGGTAGGCGTGTACGGTGGGAGGTCTATATAAGCAGAGCTCTCTGGCTAACTAGAGAACCCA
CTGCTTACTGGCTTATCGAAATTAATACGACTCACTATAGGGAGACCCAAGCTGGCTAGCGCCACCATGG
CCACGTCTGTGCATTTTAACCCTGGGTTAGATTCCAAAGAAGTTAATGGTAATTCGGTGAAAGAAGAGGC
AGAGGTGCAGATCGATGATGGAAAGGAAGAAACCAAAGACCCAGACACAATGTACCATCAGGTCCGGAAA
AAGATAACTCCTTTTGTGATGTCCTTTGGTTTTCGTGTTTTTGGCCTGGTACTGATCATCTTGGACATCA
TTATGGTCATTGTGGACTTGTCTCTTTCTGAGAAGAGTCGTGATGTTGGAGGTGCACCGGAGACTGTTTC
TCTGGTCATCTCTTTCTTTTTTCTCATCGATGTATTGCTCCGTGTTTATGTGGAGGGATTCAAGGTGTAT
TTCAGCTCAAAACTGAATATAGTAGATGCTTGTATTGTGGTCATTACTCTGGTGGTCACCATGATCTACG
CATTCTCCGATTTCTCAGGAGCCAGTCTGATTCCCCAGGTGGTGACATTCCTGAGGTCTCTGAGGATCCT
AATTCTGGTACGCATCTTCAGACTGGCCTCGCAGAAGAGAGAGCTTGAAAAAGTCACCAGGAGAATGGTT
TCAGAGAACAAAAGAAGATATCGCATGGTTTCTAAGGGTGAAGAGCTGTTCACTGGGGTGGTCCCAATTC
TCGTGGAACTCGACGGTGACGTCAACGGCCACAAATTTTCTGTCTCAGGAGAAGGAGAGGGTGACGCAAC
CTATGGGAAACTCACTCTCAAATTCATCTGCACTACCGGAAAACTGCCAGTCCCTTGGCCGACACTGGTC
ACTACCCTCACATGGGGGGTGCAATGTTTCGCTCGGTATCCAGATCACATGAAACAGCACGACTTCTTCA
AAAGTGCAATGCCTGAGGGCTACGTCCAGGAACGCACTATATTTTTCAAGGACGACGGGAATTATAAAAC
TAGGGCAGAGGTCAAATTTGAAGGAGACACCCTCGTCAACCGGATTGAACTCAAAGGTATTGACTTTAAG
GAGGATGGAAATATCCTGGGTCACAAACTGGAATACAATGCTATCTCAGATAACGTGTACATCACAGCCG
ACAAGCAAAAGAATGGCATCAAGGCAAATTTCAAGATTCGGCACAACATCGAAGATGGTTCCGTGCAGCT
CGCCGATCACTATCAGCAAAATACTCCCATTGGTGATGGACCCGTCCTGCTCCCTGATAACCACTACCTG
TCAACACAATCTAAACTCAGTAAGGACCCCAATGAGAAACGTGACCACATGGTGCTCCTGGAATTTGTCA
CCGCCGCTGGGATCACTCTGGGGTCAATGGTATCAAAGGGTGAAGAACTCTTCACTGGTGTCGTCCCAAT
CCTGGTTGAACTCGACGGCGACGTCAACGGGCACAAATTTAGTGTCTCAGGGGAAGGGGAGGGCGACGCT
ACCTACGGAAAACTGACCCTCAAGTTCATTTGCACCACTGGGAAACTCCCTGTGCCCTGGCCAACTCTGG
TCACTACATTTGGATACGGCCTGATGTGCTTTGCCAGGTATCCTGACCACATGAAGCAGCACGATTTCTT
TAAGTCAGCTATGCCGGAGGGGTACGTGCAAGAGAGGACTATTTTTTTCAAGGATGACGGAAATTATAAA
ACAAGAGCAGAAGTTAAGTTTGAAGGGGACACCCTGGTGAACAGAATAGAGCTGAAAGGCATCGATTTCA
AAGAAGATGGAAACATTCTCGGGCATAAGCTGGAGTACAACTACAACAGCCACAACGTCTATATCATGGC
TGACAAACAGAAGAATGGAATTAAAGTGAACTTCAAAATCAGACATAATATCGAAGATGGCTCAGTGCAG
CTCGCCGACCACTACCAACAGAACACTCCAATTGGTGATGGGCCTGTCCTGCTCCCAGATAACCACTACC
TCTCTTATCAGAGCAAGCTGTCAAAAGATCCGAATGAGAAAAGAGATCATATGGTTCTCCTGGAATTTGT
CACAGCAGCTGGAATCACACTCGGCATGGACGAGCTCTACAAGTGATAGTAAAACTCGAGCTGCAGAGGC
CTGCATGCAAGCTTGGTCTAGAGGGCCCGTTTAAACCCGCTGATCAGCCTCGACTGTGCCTTCTAGTTGC
CAGCCATCTGTTGTTTGCCCCTCCCCCGTGCCTTCCTTGACCCTGGAAGGTGCCACTCCCACTGTCCTTT
CCTAATAAAATGAGGAAATTGCATCGCATTGTCTGAGTAGGTGTCATTCTATTCTGGGGGGTGGGGTGGG
GCAGGACAGCAAGGGGGAGGATTGGGAAGACAATAGCAGGCATGCTGGGGATGCGGTGGGCTCTATGGCT
TCTGAGGCGGAAAGAACCAGCTGGGGCTCTAGGGGGTATCCCC
[124 nt withheld, positions 3264-3387]
C
[91 nt withheld, positions 3389-3479]
A
[49 nt withheld, positions 3481-3529]
CCTTTGACGTTGGAGTCCACGTTCTTT
[37 nt withheld, positions 3557-3593]
ACCCTATCTCGGTCTATTCTTTTGATTTATAAGGGATTTTGCCGATTTCGGCCTATTGGTTAAAAAATGA
GCTGATTTAACAAAAATTTAACGCGAATTAATTCTGTGGAATGTGTGTCAGTTAGGGTGTGGAAAGTCCC
CAGGCTCCCCAGCAGGCAGAAGTATGCAAAGCATGCATCTCAATTAGTCAGCAACCAGGTGTGGAAAGTC
CCCAGGCTCCCCAGCAGGCAGAAGTATGCAAAGCATGCATCTCAATTAGTCAGCAACCATAGTCCCGCCC
CTAACTCCGCCCATCCCGCCCCTAACTCCGCCCAGTTCCGCCCATTCTCCGCCCCATGGCTGACTAATTT
TTTTTATTTATGCAGAGGCCGAGGCCGCCTCTGCCTCTGAGCTATTCCAGAAGTAGTGAGGAGGCTTTTT
TGGAGGCCTAGGCTTTTGCAAAAAGCTCCCGGGAGCTTGTATATCCATTTTCGGATCTGATCAGCACGTG
ATGAAAAAGCCTGAACTCACCGCGACGTCTGTCGAGAAGTTTCTGATCGAAAAGTTCGACAGCGTCTCCG
ACCTGATGCAGCTCTCGGAGGGCGAAGAATCTCGTGCTTTCAGCTTCGATGTAGGAGGGCGTGGATATGT
CCTGCGGGTAAATAGCTGCGCCGATGGTTTCTACAAAGATCGTTATGTTTATCGGCACTTTGCATCGGCC
GCGCTCCCGATTCCGGAAGTGCTTGACATTGGGGAATTCAGCGAGAGCCTGACCTATTGCATCTCCCGCC
GTGCACAGGGTGTCACGTTGCAAGACCTGCCTGAAACCGAACTGCCCGCTGTTCTGCAGCCGGTCGCGGA
GGCCATGGATGCGATCGCTGCGGCCGATCTTAGCCAGACGAGCGGGTTCGGCCCATTCGGACCGCAAGGA
ATCGGTCAATACACTACATGGCGTGATTTCATATGCGCGATTGCTGATCCCCATGTGTATCACTGGCAAA
CTGTGATGGACGACACCGTCAGTGCGTCCGTCGCGCAGGCTCTCGATGAGCTGATGCTTTGGGCCGAGGA
CTGCCCCGAAGTCCGGCACCTCGTGCACGCGGATTTCGGCTCCAACAATGTCCTGACGGACAATGGCCGC
ATAACAGCGGTCATTGACTGGAGCGAGGCGATGTTCGGGGATTCCCAATACGAGGTCGCCAACATCTTCT
TCTGGAGGCCGTGGTTGGCTTGTATGGAGCAGCAGACGCGCTACTTCGAGCGGAGGCATCCGGAGCTTGC
AGGATCGCCGCGGCTCCGGGCGTATATGCTCCGCATTGGTCTTGACCAACTCTATCAGAGCTTGGTTGAC
GGCAATTTCGATGATGCAGCTTGGGCGCAGGGTCGATGCGACGCAATCGTCCGATCCGGAGCCGGGACTG
TCGGGCGTACACAAATCGCCCGCAGAAGCGCGGCCGTCTGGACCGATGGCTGTGTAGAAGTACTCGCCGA
TAGTGGAAACCGACGCCCCAGCACTCGTCCGAGGGCAAAGGAATAGCACGTGCTACGAGATTTCGATTCC
ACCGCCGCCTTCTATGAAAGGTTGGGCTTCGGAATCGTTTTCCGGGACGCCGGCTGGATGATCCTCCAGC
GCGGGGATCTCATGCTGGAGTTCTTCGCCCACCCCAACTTGTTTATTGCAGCTTATAATGGTTACAAATA
AAGCAATAGCATCACAAATTTCACAAATAAAGCATTTTTTTCACTGCATTCTAGTTGTGGTTTGTCCAAA
CTCATCAATGTATCTTATCATGTCTGTATACCGTCGACCTCTAGCTAGAGCTTGGCGTAATCATGGTCAT
AGCTGTTTCCTGTGTGAAATTGTTATCCGCTCACAATTCCACACAACATACGAGCCGGAAGCATAAAGTG
TAAAGCCTGGGGTGCCTAATGAGTGAGCTAACTCACATTAATTGCGTTGCGCTCACTGCCCGCTTTCCAG
TCGGGAAACCTGTCGTGCCAGCTGCATTAATGAATCGGCCAACGCGCGGGGAGAGGCGGTTTGCGTATTG
GGCGCTCTTCCGCTTCCTCGCTCACTGACTCGCTGCGCTCGGTCGTTCGGCTGCGGCGAGCGGTATCAGC
TCACTCAAAGGCGGTAATACGGTTATCCACAGAATCAGGGGATAACGCAGGAAAGAACATGTGAGCAAAA
GGCCAGCAAAAGGCCAGGAACCGTAAAAAGGCCGCGTTGCTGGCGTTTTTCCATAGGCTCCGCCCCCCTG
ACGAGCATCACAAAAATCGACGCTCAAGTCAGAGGTGGCGAAACCCGACAGGACTATAAAGATACCAGGC
GTTTCCCCCTGGAAGCTCCCTCGTGCGCTCTCCTGTTCCGACCCTGCCGCTTACCGGATACCTGTCCGCC
TTTCTCCCTTCGGGAAGCGTGGCGCTTTCTCATAGCTCACGCTGTAGGTATCTCAGTTCGGTGTAGGTCG
TTCGCTCCAAGCTGGGCTGTGTGCACGAACCCCCCGTTCAGCCCGACCGCTGCGCCTTATCCGGTAACTA
TCGTCTTGAGTCCAACCCGGTAAGACACGACTTATCGCCACTGGCAGCAGCCACTGGTAACAGGATTAGC
AGAGCGAGGTATGTAGGCGGTGCTACAGAGTTCTTGAAGTGGTGGCCTAACTACGGCTACACTAGAAGAA
CAGTATTTGGTATCTGCGCTCTGCTGAAGCCAGTTACCTTCGGAAAAAGAGTTGGTAGCTCTTGATCCGG
CAAACAAACCACCGCTGGTAGCGGTTTTTTTGTTTGCAAGCAGCAGATTACGCGCAGAAAAAAAGGATCT
CAAGAAGATCCTTTGATCTTTTCTACGGGGTCTGACGCTCAGTGGAACGAAAACTCACGTTAAGGGATTT
TGGTCATGAGATTATCAAAAAGGATCTTCACCTAGATCCTTTTAAATTAAAAATGAAGTTTTAAATCAAT
CTAAAGTATATATGAGTAAACTTGGTCTGACAGTTACCAATGCTTAATCAGTGAGGCACCTATCTCAGCG
ATCTGTCTATTTCGTTCATCCATAGTTGCCTGACTCCCCGTCGTGTAGATAACTACGATACGGGAGGGCT
TACCATCTGGCCCCAGTGCTGCAATGATACCGCGAGACCCACGCTCACCGGCTCCAGATTTATCAGCAAT
AAACCAGCCAGCCGGAAGGGCCGAGCGCAGAAGTGGTCCTGCAACTTTATCCGCCTCCATCCAGTCTATT
AATTGTTGCCGGGAAGCTAGAGTAAGTAGTTCGCCAGTTAATAGTTTGCGCAACGTTGTTGCCATTGCTA
CAGGCATCGTGGTGTCACGCTCGTCGTTTGGTATGGCTTCATTCAGCTCCGGTTCCCAACGATCAAGGCG
AGTTACATGATCCCCCATGTTGTGCAAAAAAGCGGTTAGCTCCTTCGGTCCTCCGATCGTTGTCAGAAGT
AAGTTGGCCGCAGTGTTATCACTCATGGTTATGGCAGCACTGCATAATTCTCTTACTGTCATGCCATCCG
TAAGATGCTTTTCTGTGACTGGTGAGTACTCAACCAAGTCATTCTGAGAATAGTGTATGCGGCGACCGAG
TTGCTCTTGCCCGGCGTCAATACGGGATAATACCGCGCCACATAGCAGAACTTTAAAAGTGCTCATCATT
GGAAAACGTTCTTCGGGGCGAAAACTCTCAAGGATCTTACCGCTGTTGAGATCCAGTTCGATGTAACCCA
CTCGTGCACCCAACTGATCTTCAGCATCTTTTACTTTCACCAGCGTTTCTGGGTGAGCAAAAACAGGAAG
GCAAAATGCCGCAAAAAAGGGAATAAGGGCGACACGGAAATGTTGAATACTCATACTCTTCCTTTTTCAA
TATTATTGAAGCATTTATCAGGGTTATTGTCTCATGAGCGGATACATATTTGAATGTATTTAGAAAAATA
AACAAATAGGGGTTCCGCGCACATTTCCCCGAAAAGTGCCACCTGACGTC
