>Addgene plasmid #23958 | Zahra | addgene partial sequence | sequence record 29797 | 23958 with CMV-F
GAGCTCTCTGGCTAACTAGAGAANCCACTGCTTACTGGCTTATCGAAATTAATACGACTCACTATAGGGA
GACCCAAGCTGGCTAGCGCCACCATGGCCACGTCTGTGCATTTTAACCCTGGGTTAGATTCCAAAGAAGT
TAATGGTAATTCGGTGAAAGAAGAGGCAGAGGTGCAGATCGATGATGGAAAGGAAGAAACCAAAGACCCA
GACACAATGTACCATCAGGTCCGGAAAAAGATAACTCCTTTTGTGATGTCCTTTGGTTTTCGTGTTTTTG
GCCTGGTACTGATCATCTTGGACATCATTATGGTCATTGTGGACTTGTCTCTTTCTGAGAAGAGTCGTGA
TGTTGGAGGTGCACCGGAGACTGTTTCTCTGGTCATCTCTTTCTTTTTTCTCATCGATGTATTGCTCCGT
GTTTATGTGGAGGGATTCAAGGTGTATTTCAGCTCAAAACTGAATATAGTAGATGCTTGTATTGTGGTCA
TTACTCTGGTGGTCACCATGATCTACGCATTCTCCGATTTCTCAGGAGCCAGTCTGATTCCCCAGGTGGT
GACATTCCTGAGGTCTCTGAGGATCCTAATTCTGGTACGCATCTTCAGACTGGCCTCGCAGAAGAGAGAG
CTTGAAAAAGTCACCAGGAGAATGGTTTCAGAGAACAAAAGANNTATCGCATGGTTTCTAAGGGTGAAGA
GCTGTTCACTGGGGTGGTCCCAATTCTCGNGNACTCGACGGTGACGTCAAC
